Addgene plasmid #215527: pEF.DEST51-PTPN12-Clover
Purpose: Expression vector with clover-tagged PTP-PEST
Depositing lab: Johanna Ivaska. Depositing organization: Turku Bioscience Centre. Publication: Dynamic regulation of integrin beta1 phosphorylation supports invasion of breast cancer cells. Conway JRW, Joshi O, Kaivola J, Follain G, Gounis M, Kuhl D, Ivaska J. Nat Cell Biol. 2025 May 26. doi: 10.1038/s41556-025-01663-4. PubMed 40419795.
Backbone
  Vector backbone: pEF-DEST51
  Backbone manufacturer: Thermo Fisher Scientific Inc.
  Total vector size (bp): 8943
  Vector type: Mammalian Expression
  Selectable markers: Blasticidin
Growth in bacteria
  Bacterial resistance: Ampicillin, 100 μg/mL
  Growth temperature: 37°C
  Growth strain: DH5alpha
  Copy number: High Copy
Gene/Insert
  Gene/Insert name: PTPN12 (alt name: PTP-PEST)
  Species: H. sapiens (human)
  Insert size (bp): 3057
  GenBank ID: NM_002835.4
  Entrez Gene: PTPN12 (a.k.a. PTP-PEST, PTPG1)
  Promoter: EF1a
  Tag / fusion protein: Clover (C terminal on insert)
  Cloning method: Gateway Cloning
  Sequencing primers: 5′ EF1a_F; 3′ BGH_R
Terms and licenses: Academic/Nonprofit Terms; Industry Terms
How to cite: pEF.DEST51-PTPN12-Clover was a gift from Johanna Ivaska (Addgene plasmid # 215527 ; http://n2t.net/addgene:215527 ; RRID:Addgene_215527)
