[The description below was written by a language model from this plasmid's Addgene catalogue record and pLannotate feature annotations shown in this document.]
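Description:
pEF.DEST51-PTPN12-Clover is a mammalian expression plasmid of roughly 8.9 kb, built by Gateway recombination into the commercial pEF-DEST51 destination backbone. It is maintained in E. coli through a high-copy ColE1/pUC-type origin with ampicillin selection (AmpR under its own bla promoter), and it also carries an f1 origin for single-stranded DNA production. For selection in mammalian cells, a blasticidin S deaminase (BSD) gene is placed behind tandem SV40 early and bacterial EM7 promoters and is followed by an SV40 polyadenylation signal. This arrangement lets the marker be expressed in both eukaryotic and bacterial hosts.

The payload is the human PTPN12 coding sequence, which encodes the non-receptor tyrosine phosphatase PTP-PEST, fused at its C terminus to the green/yellow fluorescent protein Clover. The fusion lies between attB1 and attB2 sites left by the Gateway reaction. It is driven by the strong constitutive human EF-1α promoter and terminated by the bovine growth hormone polyadenylation signal. A T7 promoter sits just upstream of attB1 and could support in vitro transcription. The backbone's V5 epitope lies downstream of attB2, but the record does not indicate whether it is read through in frame with Clover or excluded by a stop codon, and only Clover is listed as the tag. Several short annotated fragments (CMV enhancer, small t antigen, BleoR/ble, lacI) appear to be partial matches rather than functional elements.

The construct is intended for transient or blasticidin-selected stable expression of fluorescently labelled PTP-PEST in mammalian cells. This allows the phosphatase to be visualised, and the associated study concerns regulation of integrin β1 phosphorylation during breast cancer cell invasion.
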