Features (pLannotate 1.2.2; 26 found; start..end, strand, type, name):
    150..202     -  misc_feature   bom (fragment): basis of mobility region from pBR322
    357..375     +  enhancer       CMV enhancer (fragment): human cytomegalovirus immediate early enhancer
    400..466     +  CDS            small t antigen (fragment): SV40 (simian virus 40) small t antigen
    473..1651    +  promoter       EF-1α promoter: strong constitutive promoter for human elongation factor EF-1α
   1668..1686    +  promoter       T7 promoter: promoter for bacteriophage T7 RNA polymerase
   1718..1742    +  protein_bind   attB1: mutant version of attB; recombination site for the Gateway® BP reaction BP Clonase™
   1805..4135    +  CDS            PTPN12: PTN12_HUMAN - Experimental evidence at protein level: Swiss-Prot protein existence level 1. Dephosphorylates a range of proteins, and thereby regulates cellular signaling cascades (PubMed:18559503). Dephosphorylates cellular tyrosine kinases, such as ERBB2 and PTK2B/PYK2, and thereby regulates signaling via ERBB2 and PTK2B/PYK2 (PubMed:17329398, PubMed:27134172). Selectively dephosphorylates ERBB2 phosphorylated at 'Tyr-1112', 'Tyr-1196', and/or 'Tyr-1248' (PubMed:27134172). From Homo sapiens (Human).
   4145..4861    +  CDS            Clover: Clover is a basic (constitutively fluorescent) green/yellow fluorescent protein published in 2012, derived from Aequorea victoria. It is reported to be a rapidly-maturing weak dimer with high acid sensitivity.
   4877..4901    -  protein_bind   attB2: mutant version of attB; recombination site for the Gateway® BP reaction BP Clonase™
   4927..4968    +  CDS            V5 tag: epitope tag from simian virus 5
   5024..5231    +  polyA_signal   bGH poly(A) signal: bovine growth hormone polyadenylation signal
   5252..5273    +  promoter       SV40 promoter (fragment): SV40 enhancer and early promoter
   5294..5722    +  rep_origin     f1 ori (sequence partly withheld): f1 bacteriophage origin of replication; arrow indicates direction of (+) strand synthesis
   5736..6065    +  promoter       SV40 promoter: SV40 enhancer and early promoter
   6113..6160    +  promoter       EM7 promoter: synthetic bacterial promoter&nbsp
   6179..6577    +  CDS            BSD: blasticidin S deaminase; Aspergillus terreus BSD; confers resistance to blasticidin
   6578..6605    +  CDS            BleoR (fragment): antibiotic-binding protein; Sh ble from Streptoalloteichus hindustanus; confers resistance to bleomycin, phleomycin, and Zeocin™
   6615..6740    +  CDS            ble (fragment): BLE_KLEPN - Experimental evidence at protein level: Swiss-Prot protein existence level 1. Binding protein with a strong affinity to the bleomycin family of antibiotics. Binds to CL990; an antimitotic-antibiotic compound. From Klebsiella pneumoniae.
   6735..6856    +  polyA_signal   SV40 poly(A) signal: SV40 polyadenylation signal
   6929..6945    -  protein_bind   lac operator: The lac repressor binds to the lac operator to inhibit transcription in E. coli. This inhibition can be relieved by adding lactose or isopropyl-β-D-thiogalactopyranoside (IPTG). lac repressor encoded by lacI
   6953..6983    -  promoter       lac promoter: promoter for the E. coli lac operon
   6998..7019    -  protein_bind   CAP binding site: CAP binding activates transcription in the presence of cAMP. E. coli catabolite activator protein
   7032..7124    -  CDS            lacI (fragment): lac repressor; lacI; The lac repressor binds to the lac operator to inhibit transcription in E. coli. This inhibition can be relieved by adding lactose or isopropyl-β-D-thiogalactopyranoside (IPTG).
   7296..7884    -  rep_origin     ori: high-copy-number ColE1/pMB1/pBR322/pUC origin of replication
   8055..8915    -  CDS            AmpR: β-lactamase; bla; confers resistance to ampicillin, carbenicillin, and related antibiotics
   8916..91      -  promoter       AmpR promoter (across the origin): bla
>Addgene plasmid #215527 | pEF.DEST51-PTPN12-Clover | addgene full sequence | sequence record 446284 | Addgene NGS Result
AATATTATTGAAGCATTTATCAGGGTTATTGTCTCATGAGCGGATACATATTTGAATGTATTTAGAAAAA
TAAACAAATAGGGGTTCCGCGCACATTTCCCCGAAAAGTGCCACCTGACGTCGACGGATCGGGAGATCTC
CCGATCCCCTATGGTGCACTCTCAGTACAATCTGCTCTGATGCCGCATAGTTAAGCCAGTATCTGCTCCC
TGCTTGTGTGTTGGAGGTCGCTGAGTAGTGCGCGAGCAAAATTTAAGCTACAACAAGGCAAGGCTTGACC
GACAATTGCATGAAGAATCTGCTTAGGGTTAGGCGTTTTGCGCTGCTTCGCGATGTACGGGCCAGATATA
CGCGTTGACATTGATTATTGACTAGGCTTTTGCAAAAAGCTTTGCAAAGATGGATAAAGTTTTAAACAGA
GAGGAATCTTTGCAGCTAATGGACCTTCTAGGTCTTGAAAGGAGTGGGAATTGGCTCCGGTGCCCGTCAG
TGGGCAGAGCGCACATCGCCCACAGTCCCCGAGAAGTTGGGGGGAGGGGTCGGCAATTGAACCGGTGCCT
AGAGAAGGTGGCGCGGGGTAAACTGGGAAAGTGATGTCGTGTACTGGCTCCGCCTTTTTCCCGAGGGTGG
GGGAGAACCGTATATAAGTGCAGTAGTCGCCGTGAACGTTCTTTTTCGCAACGGGTTTGCCGCCAGAACA
CAGGTAAGTGCCGTGTGTGGTTCCCGCGGGCCTGGCCTCTTTACGGGTTATGGCCCTTGCGTGCCTTGAA
TTACTTCCACCTGGCTGCAGTACGTGATTCTTGATCCCGAGCTTCGGGTTGGAAGTGGGTGGGAGAGTTC
GAGGCCTTGCGCTTAAGGAGCCCCTTCGCCTCGTGCTTGAGTTGAGGCCTGGCCTGGGCGCTGGGGCCGC
CGCGTGCGAATCTGGTGGCACCTTCGCGCCTGTCTCGCTGCTTTCGATAAGTCTCTAGCCATTTAAAATT
TTTGATGACCTGCTGCGACGCTTTTTTTCTGGCAAGATAGTCTTGTAAATGCGGGCCAAGATCTGCACAC
TGGTATTTCGGTTTTTGGGGCCGCGGGCGGCGACGGGGCCCGTGCGTCCCAGCGCACATGTTCGGCGAGG
CGGGGCCTGCGAGCGCGGCCACCGAGAATCGGACGGGGGTAGTCTCAAGCTGGCCGGCCTGCTCTGGTGC
CTGGCCTCGCGCCGCCGTGTATCGCCCCGCCCTGGGCGGCAAGGCTGGCCCGGTCGGCACCAGTTGCGTG
AGCGGAAAGATGGCCGCTTCCCGGCCCTGCTGCAGGGAGCTCAAAATGGAGGACGCGGCGCTCGGGAGAG
CGGGCGGGTGAGTCACCCACACAAAGGAAAAGGGCCTTTCCGTCCTCAGCCGTCGCTTCATGTGACTCCA
CGGAGTACCGGGCGCCGTCCAGGCACCTCGATTAGTTCTCGAGCTTTTGGAGTACGTCGTCTTTAGGTTG
GGGGGAGGGGTTTTATGCGATGGAGTTTCCCCACACTGAGTGGGTGGAGACTGAAGTTAGGCCAGCTTGG
CACTTGATGTAATTCTCCTTGGAATTTGCCCTTTTTGAGTTTGGATCTTGGTTCATTCTCAAGCCTCAGA
CAGTGGTTCAAAGTTTTTTTCTTCCATTTCAGGTGTCGTGAGGAATTAGCTTGGTACTAATACGACTCAC
TATAGGGAGACCCAAGCTGGCTAGGTAAGCTTGATCAACAAGTTTGTACAAAAAAGCAGGCTGGCGCCGG
AACCAATTCAGTCGACTGGATCCGGTACCGAGGAGATCTGCCGCCGCGATCGCCATGGAGCAAGTGGAGA
TCCTGAGGAAATTCATCCAGAGGGTCCAGGCCATGAAGAGTCCTGACCACAATGGGGAGGACAACTTCGC
CCGGGACTTCATGCGGTTAAGAAGATTGTCTACCAAATATAGAACAGAAAAGATATATCCCACAGCCACT
GGAGAAAAAGAAGAAAATGTTAAAAAGAACAGATACAAGGACATACTGCCATTTGATCACAGCCGAGTTA
AATTGACATTAAAGACTCCTTCACAAGATTCAGACTATATCAATGCAAATTTTATAAAGGGCGTCTATGG
GCCAAAAGCATATGTAGCAACTCAAGGACCTTTAGCAAATACAGTAATAGATTTTTGGAGGATGATATGG
GAGTATAATGTTGTGATCATTGTAATGGCCTGCCGAGAATTTGAGATGGGAAGGAAAAAATGTGAGCGCT
ATTGGCCTTTGTATGGAGAAGACCCCATAACGTTTGCACCATTTAAAATTTCTTGTGAGGATGAACAAGC
AAGAACAGACTACTTCATCAGGACACTCTTACTTGAATTTCAAAATGAATCTCGTAGGCTGTATCAGTTT
CATTATGTGAACTGGCCAGACCATGATGTTCCTTCATCATTTGATTCTATTCTGGACATGATAAGCTTAA
TGAGGAAATATCAAGAACATGAAGATGTTCCTATTTGTATTCATTGCAGTGCAGGCTGTGGAAGAACAGG
TGCCATTTGTGCCATAGATTATACGTGGAATTTACTAAAAGCTGGGAAAATACCAGAGGAATTTAATGTA
TTTAATTTAATACAAGAAATGAGAACACAAAGGCATTCTGCAGTACAAACAAAGGAGCAATATGAACTTG
TTCATAGAGCTATTGCCCAACTGTTTGAAAAACAGCTACAACTATATGAAATTCATGGAGCTCAGAAAAT
TGCTGATGGAGTGAATGAAATTAACACTGAAAACATGGTCAGCTCCATAGAGCCTGAAAAACAAGATTCT
CCTCCTCCAAAACCACCAAGGACCCGCAGTTGCCTTGTTGAAGGGGATGCTAAAGAAGAAATACTGCAGC
CACCGGAACCTCATCCAGTGCCACCCATCTTGACACCTTCTCCCCCTTCAGCTTTTCCAACAGTCACTAC
TGTGTGGCAGGACAATGATAGATACCATCCAAAGCCAGTGTTGCATATGGTTTCATCAGAACAACATTCA
GCAGACCTCAACAGAAACTATAGTAAATCAACAGAACTTCCAGGGAAAAATGAATCAACAATTGAACAGA
TAGATAAAAAATTGGAACGAAATTTAAGTTTTGAGATTAAGAAGGTCCCTCTCCAAGAGGGACCAAAAAG
TTTTGATGGGAACACACTTTTGAATAGGGGACATGCAATTAAAATTAAATCTGCTTCACCTTGTATAGCT
GATAAAATCTCTAAGCCACAGGAATTAAGTTCAGATCTAAATGTCGGTGATACTTCCCAGAATTCTTGTG
TGGACTGCAGTGTAACACAATCAAACAAAGTTTCAGTTACTCCACCAGAAGAATCCCAGAATTCAGACAC
ACCTCCAAGGCCAGACCGCTTGCCTCTTGATGAGAAAGGACATGTAACGTGGTCATTTCATGGACCTGAA
AATGCCATACCCATACCTGATTTATCTGAAGGCAATTCCTCAGATATCAACTATCAAACTAGGAAAACTG
TGAGTTTAACACCAAGTCCTACAACACAAGTTGAAACACCTGATCTTGTGGATCATGATAACACTTCACC
ACTCTTCAGAACACCCCTCAGTTTTACTAATCCACTTCACTCTGATGACTCAGACTCAGATGAAAGAAAC
TCTGATGGTGCTGTGACCCAGAATAAAACTAATATTTCAACAGCAAGTGCCACAGTTTCTGCTGCCACTA
GTACTGAAAGCATTTCTACTAGGAAAGTATTGCCAATGTCCATTGCTAGACATAATATAGCAGGAACAAC
ACATTCAGGTGCTGAAAAAGATGTTGATGTTAGTGAAGATTCACCTCCTCCCCTACCTGAAAGAACTCCT
GAATCGTTTGTGTTAGCAAGTGAACATAATACACCTGTAAGATCGGAATGGAGTGAACTTCAAAGTCAGG
AACGATCTGAACAAAAAAAGTCTGAAGGCTTGATAACCTCTGAAAATGAGAAATGTGATCATCCAGCGGG
AGGTATTCACTATGAAATGTGCATAGAATGTCCACCTACTTTCAGTGACAAGAGAGAACAAATATCAGAA
AATCCAACAGAAGCCACAGATATTGGTTTTGGTAATCGATGTGGAAAACCCAAAGGACCAAGAGATCCAC
CTTCATGCGGCCGCATGGTGAGCAAGGGCGAGGAGCTGTTCACCGGGGTGGTGCCCATCCTGGTCGAGCT
GGACGGCGACGTAAACGGCCACAAGTTCAGCGTCCGCGGCGAGGGCGAGGGCGATGCCACCAACGGCAAG
CTGACCCTGAAGTTCATCTGCACCACCGGCAAGCTGCCCGTGCCCTGGCCCACCCTCGTGACCACCTTCG
GCTACGGCGTGGCCTGCTTCAGCCGCTACCCCGACCACATGAAGCAGCACGACTTCTTCAAGTCCGCCAT
GCCCGAAGGCTACGTCCAGGAGCGCACCATCTCTTTCAAGGACGACGGTACCTACAAGACCCGCGCCGAG
GTGAAGTTCGAGGGCGACACCCTGGTGAACCGCATCGAGCTGAAGGGCATCGACTTCAAGGAGGACGGCA
ACATCCTGGGGCACAAGCTGGAGTACAACTTCAACAGCCACAACGTCTATATCACGGCCGACAAGCAGAA
GAACGGCATCAAGGCTAACTTCAAGATCCGCCACAACGTTGAGGACGGCAGCGTGCAGCTCGCCGACCAC
TACCAGCAGAACACCCCCATCGGCGACGGCCCCGTGCTGCTGCCCGACAACCACTACCTGAGCCATCAGT
CCGCCCTGAGCAAAGACCCCAACGAGAAGCGCGATCACATGGTCCTGCTGGAGTTCGTGACCGCCGCCGG
GATTACACATGGCATGGACGAGCTGTACAAGTAGTAAGATATCTAGACCCAGCTTTCTTGTACAAAGTGG
TTGATCTAGAGGGCCCGCGGTTCGAAGGTAAGCCTATCCCTAACCCTCTCCTCGGTCTCGATTCTACGCG
TACCGGTCATCATCACCATCACCATTGAGTTTAAACCCGCTGATCAGCCTCGACTGTGCCTTCTAGTTGC
CAGCCATCTGTTGTTTGCCCCTCCCCCGTGCCTTCCTTGACCCTGGAAGGTGCCACTCCCACTGTCCTTT
CCTAATAAAATGAGGAAATTGCATCGCATTGTCTGAGTAGGTGTCATTCTATTCTGGGGGGTGGGGTGGG
GCAGGACAGCAAGGGGGAGGATTGGGAAGACAATAGCAGGCATGCTGGGGATGCGGTGGGCGCTATGGCT
TCTGAGGCGGAAAGAACCAGCTGGGGCTCTAGGGGGTATCCCC
[124 nt withheld, positions 5294-5417]
C
[91 nt withheld, positions 5419-5509]
A
[49 nt withheld, positions 5511-5559]
CCTTTGACGTTGGAGTCCACGTTCTTT
[37 nt withheld, positions 5587-5623]
ACCCTATCTCGGTCTATTCTTTTGATTTATAAGGGATTTTGCCGATTTCGGCCTATTGGTTAAAAAATGA
GCTGATTTAACAAAAATTTAACGCGAATTAATTCTGTGGAATGTGTGTCAGTTAGGGTGTGGAAAGTCCC
CAGGCTCCCCAGCAGGCAGAAGTATGCAAAGCATGCATCTCAATTAGTCAGCAACCAGGTGTGGAAAGTC
CCCAGGCTCCCCAGCAGGCAGAAGTATGCAAAGCATGCATCTCAATTAGTCAGCAACCATAGTCCCGCCC
CTAACTCCGCCCATCCCGCCCCTAACTCCGCCCAGTTCCGCCCATTCTCCGCCCCATGGCTGACTAATTT
TTTTTATTTATGCAGAGGCCGAGGCCGCCTCTGCCTCTGAGCTATTCCAGAAGTAGTGAGGAGGCTTTTT
TGGAGGCCTAGGCTTTTGCAAAAAGCTCCCGGGAGCTTGTATATCCATTTTCGGATCTGATCAGCACGTG
TTGACAATTAATCATCGGCATAGTATATCGGCATAGTATAATACGACAAGGTGAGGAACTAAACCATGGC
CAAGCCTTTGTCTCAAGAAGAATCCACCCTCATTGAAAGAGCAACGGCTACAATCAACAGCATCCCCATC
TCTGAAGACTACAGCGTCGCCAGCGCAGCTCTCTCTAGCGACGGCCGCATCTTCACTGGTGTCAATGTAT
ATCATTTTACTGGGGGACCTTGTGCAGAACTCGTGGTGCTGGGCACTGCTGCTGCTGCGGCAGCTGGCAA
CCTGACTTGTATCGTCGCGATCGGAAATGAGAACAGGGGCATCTTGAGCCCCTGCGGACGGTGCCGACAG
GTGCTTCTCGATCTGCATCCTGGGATCAAAGCCATAGTGAAGGACAGTGATGGACAGCCGACGGCAGTTG
GGATTCGTGAATTGCTGCCCTCTGGTTATGTGTGGGAGGGCTAAGCACTTCGTGGCCGAGGAGCAGGACT
GACACGTGCTACGAGATTTCGATTCCACCGCCGCCTTCTATGAAAGGTTGGGCTTCGGAATCGTTTTCCG
GGACGCCGGCTGGATGATCCTCCAGCGCGGGGATCTCATGCTGGAGTTCTTCGCCCACCCCAACTTGTTT
ATTGCAGCTTATAATGGTTACAAATAAAGCAATAGCATCACAAATTTCACAAATAAAGCATTTTTTTCAC
TGCATTCTAGTTGTGGTTTGTCCAAACTCATCAATGTATCTTATCATGTCTGTATACCGTCGACCTCTAG
CTAGAGCTTGGCGTAATCATGGTCATAGCTGTTTCCTGTGTGAAATTGTTATCCGCTCACAATTCCACAC
AACATACGAGCCGGAAGCATAAAGTGTAAAGCCTGGGGTGCCTAATGAGTGAGCTAACTCACATTAATTG
CGTTGCGCTCACTGCCCGCTTTCCAGTCGGGAAACCTGTCGTGCCAGCTGCATTAATGAATCGGCCAACG
CGCGGGGAGAGGCGGTTTGCGTATTGGGCGCTCTTCCGCTTCCTCGCTCACTGACTCGCTGCGCTCGGTC
GTTCGGCTGCGGCGAGCGGTATCAGCTCACTCAAAGGCGGTAATACGGTTATCCACAGAATCAGGGGATA
ACGCAGGAAAGAACATGTGAGCAAAAGGCCAGGAACCGTAAAAAGGCCGCGTTGCTGGCGTTTTTCCATA
GGCTCCGCCCCCCTGACGAGCATCACAAAAATCGACGCTCAAGTCAGAGGTGGCGAAACCCGACAGGACT
ATAAAGATACCAGGCGTTTCCCCCTGGAAGCTCCCTCGTGCGCTCTCCTGTTCCGACCCTGCCGCTTACC
GGATACCTGTCCGCCTTTCTCCCTTCGGGAAGCGTGGCGCTTTCTCATAGCTCACGCTGTAGGTATCTCA
GTTCGGTGTAGGTCGTTCGCTCCAAGCTGGGCTGTGTGCACGAACCCCCCGTTCAGCCCGACCGCTGCGC
CTTATCCGGTAACTATCGTCTTGAGTCCAACCCGGTAAGACACGACTTATCGCCACTGGCAGCAGCCACT
GGTAACAGGATTAGCAGAGCGAGGTATGTAGGCGGTGCTACAGAGTTCTTGAAGTGGTGGCCTAACTACG
GCTACACTAGAAGAACAGTATTTGGTATCTGCGCTCTGCTGAAGCCAGTTACCTTCGGAAAAAGAGTTGG
TAGCTCTTGATCCGGCAAACAAACCACCGCTGGTAGCGGTGGTTTTTTTGTTTGCAAGCAGCAGATTACG
CGCAGAAAAAAAGGATCTCAAGAAGATCCTTTGATCTTTTCTACGGGGTCTGACGCTCAGTGGAACGAAA
ACTCACGTTAAGGGATTTTGGTCATGAGATTATCAAAAAGGATCTTCACCTAGATCCTTTTAAATTAAAA
ATGAAGTTTTAAATCAATCTAAAGTATATATGAGTAAACTTGGTCTGACAGTTACCAATGCTTAATCAGT
GAGGCACCTATCTCAGCGATCTGTCTATTTCGTTCATCCATAGTTGCCTGACTCCCCGTCGTGTAGATAA
CTACGATACGGGAGGGCTTACCATCTGGCCCCAGTGCTGCAATGATACCGCGAGACCCACGCTCACCGGC
TCCAGATTTATCAGCAATAAACCAGCCAGCCGGAAGGGCCGAGCGCAGAAGTGGTCCTGCAACTTTATCC
GCCTCCATCCAGTCTATTAATTGTTGCCGGGAAGCTAGAGTAAGTAGTTCGCCAGTTAATAGTTTGCGCA
ACGTTGTTGCCATTGCTACAGGCATCGTGGTGTCACGCTCGTCGTTTGGTATGGCTTCATTCAGCTCCGG
TTCCCAACGATCAAGGCGAGTTACATGATCCCCCATGTTGTGCAAAAAAGCGGTTAGCTCCTTCGGTCCT
CCGATCGTTGTCAGAAGTAAGTTGGCCGCAGTGTTATCACTCATGGTTATGGCAGCACTGCATAATTCTC
TTACTGTCATGCCATCCGTAAGATGCTTTTCTGTGACTGGTGAGTACTCAACCAAGTCATTCTGAGAATA
GTGTATGCGGCGACCGAGTTGCTCTTGCCCGGCGTCAATACGGGATAATACCGCGCCACATAGCAGAACT
TTAAAAGTGCTCATCATTGGAAAACGTTCTTCGGGGCGAAAACTCTCAAGGATCTTACCGCTGTTGAGAT
CCAGTTCGATGTAACCCACTCGTGCACCCAACTGATCTTCAGCATCTTTTACTTTCACCAGCGTTTCTGG
GTGAGCAAAAACAGGAAGGCAAAATGCCGCAAAAAAGGGAATAAGGGCGACACGGAAATGTTGAATACTC
ATACTCTTCCTTTTTC
